Addgene plasmid #210647: pJL1-sFLAG-FETCH2
Purpose: In vitro expression of FETCH reporter from the T7 promoter
Depositing lab: Michael Jewett. Depositing organization: Northwestern University. Publication: Cell-Free Translation Quantification via a Fluorescent Minihelix. Willi JA, Karim AS, Jewett MC. ACS Synth Biol. 2024 Jul 19;13(7):2253-2259. doi: 10.1021/acssynbio.4c00266. Epub 2024 Jul 9. PubMed 38979618.
Backbone
  Vector backbone: pJL1
  Vector type: Synthetic Biology
Growth in bacteria
  Bacterial resistance: Kanamycin, 50 μg/mL
  Growth temperature: 37°C
  Growth strain: DH5alpha
  Copy number: High Copy
Gene/Insert
  Gene/Insert name: FETCH2
  Species: Synthetic
  Promoter: T7
  Tag / fusion protein: superFLAG (DYKDEDLL) (N terminal on insert)
  Cloning method: Gibson Cloning
  Sequencing primers: 5′ T7.F; 3′ T7-term.R
Terms and licenses: Academic/Nonprofit Terms; Industry Terms: Not Available to Industry
Depositor comments: Gibson cloning used NdeI (5') and SalI (3') sites
How to cite: pJL1-sFLAG-FETCH2 was a gift from Michael Jewett (Addgene plasmid # 210647 ; http://n2t.net/addgene:210647 ; RRID:Addgene_210647)
