[The description below was written by a language model from this plasmid's Addgene catalogue record and pLannotate feature annotations shown in this document.]
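Description:
pJL1-sFLAG-FETCH2 is a very compact (about 1.8 kb) synthetic-biology plasmid built on the pJL1 backbone and intended as a template for in vitro, cell-free protein expression rather than for expression in living cells. It is propagated in E. coli through a high-copy ColE1/pUC-type origin of replication and selected with kanamycin, resistance being provided by an aminoglycoside phosphotransferase (aph(3')-Ia) gene encoded on the strand opposite the expression cassette.

The payload is a minimal T7 expression unit. A bacteriophage T7 promoter is followed by the efficient ribosome binding site from T7 gene 10, a short synthetic open reading frame encoding FETCH2, and a T7 terminator. The insert carries an N-terminal superFLAG epitope tag, an enhanced variant of the FLAG tag useful for antibody-based detection or capture, and was introduced by Gibson assembly at the NdeI and SalI sites of the backbone. The space between the ribosome binding site and the terminator is only about 140 nt, consistent with a small peptide-sized product. The automated annotation does not recognise FETCH2 itself. It labels a roughly 50 nt stretch just upstream of the terminator as a fragment of the SET1 solubility tag derived from T7 gene 10B; this is a partial similarity match, and the record does not say whether it reflects a deliberate design element.

According to the record, the plasmid is used to express the FETCH reporter from the T7 promoter in vitro, in work on quantifying cell-free translation with a fluorescent minihelix. The mechanism by which the reporter generates fluorescence is not described in the fields provided.
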