Features (pLannotate 1.2.2; 6 found; start..end, strand, type, name):
     17..605     +  rep_origin     ori: high-copy-number ColE1/pMB1/pBR322/pUC origin of replication
    633..651     +  promoter       T7 promoter: promoter for bacteriophage T7 RNA polymerase
    683..705     +  RBS            RBS: efficient ribosome binding site from bacteriophage T7 gene 10 (Olins and Rangwala, 1989)
    787..836     +  CDS            SET1 (fragment): solubility-enhancement tag derived from T7 phage gene 10B
    844..891     +  terminator     T7 terminator: transcription terminator for bacteriophage T7 RNA polymerase
    909..1724    -  CDS            KanR: aminoglycoside phosphotransferase; aph(3')-Ia; confers resistance to kanamycin in bacteria or G418 (Geneticin®) in eukaryotes
>Addgene plasmid #210647 | pJL1-sFLAG-FETCH2 | addgene full sequence | sequence record 415934 | Addgene NGS Result
AGATCAAAGGATCTTCTTGAGATCCTTTTTTTCTGCGCGTAATCTGCTGCTTGCAAACAAAAAAACCACC
GCTACCAGCGGTGGTTTGTTTGCCGGATCAAGAGCTACCAACTCTTTTTCCGAAGGTAACTGGCTTCAGC
AGAGCGCAGATACCAAATACTGTTCTTCTAGTGTAGCCGTAGTTAGGCCACCACTTCAAGAACTCTGTAG
CACCGCCTACATACCTCGCTCTGCTAATCCTGTTACCAGTGGCTGCTGCCAGTGGCGATAAGTCGTGTCT
TACCGGGTTGGACTCAAGACGATAGTTACCGGATAAGGCGCAGCGGTCGGGCTGAACGGGGGGTTCGTGC
ACACAGCCCAGCTTGGAGCGAACGACCTACACCGAACTGAGATACCTACAGCGTGAGCTATGAGAAAGCG
CCACGCTTCCCGAAGGGAGAAAGGCGGACAGGTATCCGGTAAGCGGCAGGGTCGGAACAGGAGAGCGCAC
GAGGGAGCTTCCAGGGGGAAACGCCTGGTATCTTTATAGTCCTGTCGGGTTTCGCCACCTCTGACTTGAG
CGTCGATTTTTGTGATGCTCGTCAGGGGGGCGGAGCCTATGGAAAAACGCCAGCAACGCGATCCCGCGAA
ATTAATACGACTCACTATAGGGAGACCACAACGGTTTCCCTCTAGAAATAATTTTGTTTAACTTTAAGAA
GGAGATATACATATGGACTACAAAGACGAAGACCTGCTGCATCGCTGGTGCTGTCCTGGCTGTTGCAAGA
CCTTCTAAGTCGACCGGCTGCTAACAAAGCCCGAAAGGAAGCTGAGTTGGCTGCTGCCACCGCTGAGCAA
TAACTAGCATAACCCCTTGGGGCCTCTAAACGGGTCTTGAGGGGTTTTTTGCTGAAAGCCAATTCTGATT
AGAAAAACTCATCGAGCATCAAATGAAACTGCAATTTATTCATATCAGGATTATCAATACCATATTTTTG
AAAAAGCCGTTTCTGTAATGAAGGAGAAAACTCACCGAGGCAGTTCCATAGGATGGCAAGATCCTGGTAT
CGGTCTGCGATTCCGACTCGTCCAACATCAATACAACCTATTAATTTCCCCTCGTCAAAAATAAGGTTAT
CAAGTGAGAAATCACCATGAGTGACGACTGAATCCGGTGAGAATGGCAAAAGCTTATGCATTTCTTTCCA
GACTTGTTCAACAGGCCAGCCATTACGCTCGTCATCAAAATCACTCGCATCAACCAAACCGTTATTCATT
CGTGATTGCGCCTGAGCGAGACGAAATACGCGATCGCTGTTAAAAGGACAATTACAAACAGGAATCGAAT
GCAACCGGCGCAGGAACACTGCCAGCGCATCAACAATATTTTCACCTGAATCAGGATATTCTTCTAATAC
CTGGAATGCTGTTTTCCCGGGGATCGCAGTGGTGAGTAACCATGCATCATCAGGAGTACGGATAAAATGC
TTGATGGTCGGAAGAGGCATAAATTCCGTCAGCCAGTTTAGTCTGACCATCTCATCTGTAACATCATTGG
CAACGCTACCTTTGCCATGTTTCAGAAACAACTCTGGCGCATCGGGCTTCCCATACAATCGATAGATTGT
CGCACCTGATTGCCCGACATTATCGCGAGCCCATTTATACCCATATAAATCAGCATCCATGTTGGAATTT
AATCGCGGCTTCGAGCAAGACGTTTCCCGTTGAATATGGCTCATAACACCCCTTGTATTACTGTTTATGT
AAGCAGACAGTTTTATTGTTCATGATGATATATTTTTATCTTGTGCAATGTAACATCAGAGATTTTGAGA
CACAACGTG
