>Addgene plasmid #210647 | pJL1-sFLAG-FETCH2 | depositor partial sequence | sequence record 410613 | sFLAG-FLASH2
ATGGACTACAAAGACGAAGACCTGCTGCATCGCTGGTGCTGTCCTGGCTGTTGCAAGACCTTCTAA
